>Addgene plasmid #69921 | pcDNA3-CARD14-E138A | addgene partial sequence | sequence record 136511 | CMV-F 5'-CGCAAATGGGCGGTAGGCGTG-3'
CTATATAAGCAGAGCTCTCTGGCTAACTAGAGAACCCACTGCTTACTGGCTTATCGAAATTAATACGACT
CACTATAGGGAGACCCAAGCTGGCTAGCGTTTAAACTTAAGCTTACCATGGACTACAAGGACGACGATGA
CAAGGTACCAGGATCCAGTGTGGTGGAATTCATGGGGGAACTGTGCCGCAGGGACTCCGCACTCACGGCA
CTGGACGAGGAGACACTGTGGGAGATGATGGAGAGCCACCGCCACAGGATCGTACGCTGCATCTGCCCCA
GCCGCCTCACCCCCTACCTGCGCCAGGCCAAGGTGCTGTGCCAGCTGGACGAGGAGGAGGTGCTGCACAG
CCCCCGGCTCACCAACAGCGCCATGCGGGCCGGGCACTTGCTGGATTTGCTGAAGACTCGAGGGAAGAAC
GGGGCCATCGCCTTCCTGGAGAGCCTGAAGTTCCACAACCCTGACGTCTACACCCTGGTCACCGGGCTGC
AGCCTGATGTTGACTTCAGTAACTTTAGCGGTCTCATGGAGACATCCAAGCTGACCGAGTGCCTGGCTGG
GGCCATCGGCAGCCTGCAGGAGGCGCTGAACCAGGAAAAGGGGCAGAAGGAGGTGCTGCTGCGGCGGTGC
CAGCAGCTGCAGGAGCACCTGGGCCTGGCCGAGACCCGTGCCGAGGGCCTGCACCAGCTGGAGGCTGACC
ACAGCCGCATGAAGCGTGAGGTTAGCGCACACTTCCATGAGGTGCTGAGGCTGAAGGACGAGATGCTCAG
CCTCTCGCTGCACTATAGCAATGCGCTGCAGGAAAAGGAGCTGGCCGCCTCACGCTGCCGCAGCCTGCAG
GAGGAGCTGTATCTACTGAAGCAGGAGCTGCAGCGAGCCAACATGGTTTCCTCCTGTGAGCTGGAATTGC
AAGAGCAGTCCCTGAGGACAGCCAGCGACCAGGAGTCCGGGGATGAGGAGCTGAACCGCCTGA
