>Addgene plasmid #69921 | pcDNA3-CARD14-E138A | addgene partial sequence | sequence record 136512 | BGH-rev 5'-TAGAAGGCACAGTCGAGG-3'
GTTTAAACGGGCCCTCTAGACTCGAGCGGCCGCCACTGTGCTGGATATCTTGGCAGGCTTCCCTCCTTAG
GGGGGTCTCACCACGCCCACCCTCTATTGCTGGGCAGGAGGAGGAAGCCGAGGCAGGCTGGGTGCCATTT
CCCTGTGGGCCTCTCTGGGGACGCACCGAGCTCGAGGCAGCTGCTCACCTGGAGTAGTTGGGGATGGTGC
CGTGCGCGGCAGTATCCTTCATGGTGTAAGAGTTCACGCGGTGGGCATGCCAGCAGCCGCAGCCCTGGAA
CATGGTGTCGGTGACGTGCAGGACCTCGTTGCAATGCACCTGCAGCTCCCCTTTGGCCCTGCCCTCCATG
GCCAGGTTGACCCGGATGTAGAATGAGTCCCCCGAGGTCGCCACTTTGGCCTCCAGGTCCTGGAGTAGCC
TCTTATAACCGTCCGTGTTGACCTTCACAGACAGGCAGCAGAAGCCGTCCACCCTCCTGAGAAGCCCCAC
GGCCTCCTCCAGGGTCGTGTCCTCCAGGACTGCCTTGAACAAGGGCTCTGAGGCTTCGTAATCAACCATC
ACAATCTGGGTGCCCGGGCGCAAGGCCATCTGGTCCGCCGCCGAGCCCGGGGTGACCCGGTGGATGAAGA
TGCCCGTGAGGTTCCCGCCGATGACGCTGATCTGCTCCAGCAATGCATCCCCCTGGAACGCCAGCATGGT
GACCTGGCTCAGGATCCTGCGGGCTGGCCTCCGCCGCATGAGGACGCCGCTCTCCGAGACATCAAGCCTT
CCAGGGGAGACTGGCTGCAGGCTGCTTTCCAGCTGCGGAAGGTCTGCCGTGTCTAGGAGCTCATAATCCA
GGTGTGGGTCGCCTGCCTTAGCTCCCGGCAGGGCTCCCGGGTCTCCCTCCGGGATCTCCAGGCAGCTGCT
GAAAGACCAGGGTTCTTCCCCGAAGTCCTCGGCCACCCGCTTGTACAGGGACTGCTGGCTGGGGG
