[The description below was written by a language model from this plasmid's Addgene catalogue record.]
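Description:
pcDNA3-CARD14-E138A is a mammalian expression plasmid built on the pcDNA3 backbone, which has been modified to carry a FLAG epitope tag upstream of the cloning site. The total construct is about 7.6 kb, of which roughly 2.2 kb is insert. It is maintained as a high-copy plasmid in E. coli under ampicillin selection, and it carries a neomycin resistance marker so that transfected mammalian cells can be selected with G418. The record also lists it under bacterial expression, although the only promoter recorded for the insert is CMV, which drives transcription in mammalian cells.

The insert is human CARD14 isoform 3 (also known as CARMA2), placed between EcoRI and EcoRV sites that both remain intact, so that the protein is produced with an N-terminal FLAG tag supplied by the backbone. The listing of a BGH reverse sequencing primer is consistent with the bovine growth hormone polyadenylation region that normally follows the pcDNA3 polylinker. The coding sequence carries the E138A substitution. CARD14 is a CARD-domain scaffold protein whose gene corresponds to the PSORS2 psoriasis susceptibility locus, and the associated publication concerns activating CARD14 mutations in generalized pustular psoriasis and psoriasis vulgaris.

The plasmid is intended for expressing the FLAG-tagged mutant protein in mammalian cells, where the tag allows detection or pull-down with anti-FLAG reagents, presumably for comparison of the variant's behaviour with that of wild-type CARD14. The record does not specify particular assays. No feature table was supplied, so details of individual backbone elements beyond those named in the catalogue fields are not documented here.
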