Addgene plasmid #69921: pcDNA3-CARD14-E138A
Purpose: Expresses mutant FLAG-CARD14 in mammalian cells
Depositing lab: Francesca Capon. Depositing organization: King's College London. Publication: Activating CARD14 Mutations Are Associated With Generalized Pustular Psoriasis but Rarely Account for Familial Recurrence in Psoriasis Vulgaris. Berki DM, Liu L, Choon SE, David Burden A, Griffiths CE, Navarini AA, Tan ES, Irvine AD, Ranki A, Ogo T, Petrof G, Mahil SK, Duckworth M, Allen MH, Vito P, Trembath RC, McGrath J, Smith CH, Capon F, Barker JN. J Invest Dermatol. 2015 Jul 23. doi: 10.1038/jid.2015.288. PubMed 26203641.
Backbone
  Vector backbone: pcDNA3
  Backbone size w/o insert (bp): 5400
  Total vector size (bp): 7600
  Modifications to backbone: FLAG tag
  Vector type: Mammalian Expression, Bacterial Expression
  Selectable markers: Neomycin (select with G418)
Growth in bacteria
  Bacterial resistance: Ampicillin, 100 μg/mL
  Growth temperature: 37°C
  Growth strain: DH5alpha
  Copy number: High Copy
Gene/Insert
  Gene/Insert name: CARD14 isoform 3 (alt name: CARMA2)
  Species: H. sapiens (human)
  Insert size (bp): 2200
  Mutation: E138A
  Entrez Gene: CARD14 (a.k.a. BIMP2, CARMA2, PRP, PSORS2, PSS1)
  Promoter: CMV
  Tag / fusion protein: FLAG (N terminal on backbone)
  Cloning method: Restriction Enzyme; 5′ cloning site EcoRI (not destroyed); 3′ cloning site EcoRV (not destroyed)
  Sequencing primers: 5′ CMV-F; 3′ BGH-rev
Resource information
  A portion of this plasmid was derived from a plasmid made by: Pasquale Vito, Universita del Sannio, Italy
Terms and licenses: Academic/Nonprofit Terms; Industry Terms: Not Available to Industry
How to cite: pcDNA3-CARD14-E138A was a gift from Francesca Capon (Addgene plasmid # 69921 ; http://n2t.net/addgene:69921 ; RRID:Addgene_69921)
